>Addgene plasmid #195960 | 763 pME mApple | addgene full sequence | sequence record 385186 | Addgene NGS Result
GTAAAACGACGGCCAGTCTTAAGCTCGGGCCCCAAATAATGATTTTATTTTGACTGATAGTGACCTGTTC
GTTGCAACAAATTGATGAGCAATGCTTTTTTATAATGCCAACTTTGTACAAAAAAGCAGGCTGGACCATG
GTGAGCAAGGGCGAGGAGAATAACATGGCCATCATCAAGGAGTTCATGCGCTTCAAGGTGCACATGGAGG
GCTCCGTGAACGGCCACGAGTTCGAGATCGAGGGCGAGGGCGAGGGCCGCCCCTACGAGGCCTTTCAGAC
CGCTAAGCTGAAGGTGACCAAGGGTGGCCCCCTGCCCTTCGCCTGGGACATCCTGTCCCCTCAGTTCATG
TACGGCTCCAAGGTCTACATTAAGCACCCAGCCGACATCCCCGACTACTTCAAGCTGTCCTTCCCCGAGG
GCTTCAGGTGGGAGCGCGTGATGAACTTCGAGGACGGCGGCATTATTCACGTTAACCAGGACTCCTCCCT
GCAGGACGGCGTGTTCATCTACAAGGTGAAGCTGCGCGGCACCAACTTCCCCTCCGACGGCCCCGTAATG
CAGAAGAAGACCATGGGCTGGGAGGCCTCCGAGGAGCGGATGTACCCCGAGGACGGCGCCCTGAAGAGCG
AGATCAAGAAGAGGCTGAAGCTGAAGGACGGCGGCCACTACGCCGCCGAGGTCAAGACCACCTACAAGGC
CAAGAAGCCCGTGCAGCTGCCCGGCGCCTACATCGTCGACATCAAGTTGGACATCGTGTCCCACAACGAG
GACTACACCATCGTGGAACAGTACGAACGCGCCGAGGGCCGCCACTCCACCGGCGGCATGGACGAGCTGT
ACAAGTAACACCCAGCTTTCTTGTACAAAGTTGGCATTATAAGAAAGCATTGCTTATCAATTTGTTGCAA
CGAACAGGTCACTATCAGTCAAAATAAAATCATTATTTGCCATCCAGCTGATATCCCCTATAGTGAGTCG
TATTACATGGTCATAGCTGTTTCCTGGCAGCTCTGGCCCGTGTCTCAAAATCTCTGATGTTACATTGCAC
AAGATAAAAATATATCATCATGAACAATAAAACTGTCTGCTTACATAAACAGTAATACAAGGGGTGTTAT
GAGCCATATTCAACGGGAAACGTCGAGGCCGCGATTAAATTCCAACATGGATGCTGATTTATATGGGTAT
AAATGGGCTCGCGATAATGTCGGGCAATCAGGTGCGACAATCTATCGCTTGTATGGGAAGCCCGATGCGC
CAGAGTTGTTTCTGAAACATGGCAAAGGTAGCGTTGCCAATGATGTTACAGATGAGATGGTCAGACTAAA
CTGGCTGACGGAATTTATGCCTCTTCCGACCATCAAGCATTTTATCCGTACTCCTGATGATGCATGGTTA
CTCACCACTGCGATCCCCGGAAAAACAGCATTCCAGGTATTAGAAGAATATCCTGATTCAGGTGAAAATA
TTGTTGATGCGCTGGCAGTGTTCCTGCGCCGGTTGCATTCGATTCCTGTTTGTAATTGTCCTTTTAACAG
CGATCGCGTATTTCGTCTCGCTCAGGCGCAATCACGAATGAATAACGGTTTGGTTGATGCGAGTGATTTT
GATGACGAGCGTAATGGCTGGCCTGTTGAACAAGTCTGGAAAGAAATGCATAAACTTTTGCCATTCTCAC
CGGATTCAGTCGTCACTCATGGTGATTTCTCACTTGATAACCTTATTTTTGACGAGGGGAAATTAATAGG
TTGTATTGATGTTGGACGAGTCGGAATCGCAGACCGATACCAGGATCTTGCCATCCTATGGAACTGCCTC
GGTGAGTTTTCTCCTTCATTACAGAAACGGCTTTTTCAAAAATATGGTATTGATAATCCTGATATGAATA
AATTGCAGTTTCATTTGATGCTCGATGAGTTTTTCTAATCAGAATTGGTTAATTGGTTGTAACACTGGCA
GAGCATTACGCTGACTTGACGGGACGGCGCAAGCTCATGACCAAAATCCCTTAACGTGAGTTACGCGTCG
TTCCACTGAGCGTCAGACCCCGTAGAAAAGATCAAAGGATCTTCTTGAGATCCTTTTTTTCTGCGCGTAA
TCTGCTGCTTGCAAACAAAAAAACCACCGCTACCAGCGGTGGTTTGTTTGCCGGATCAAGAGCTACCAAC
TCTTTTTCCGAAGGTAACTGGCTTCAGCAGAGCGCAGATACCAAATACTGTTCTTCTAGTGTAGCCGTAG
TTAGGCCACCACTTCAAGAACTCTGTAGCACCGCCTACATACCTCGCTCTGCTAATCCTGTTACCAGTGG
CTGCTGCCAGTGGCGATAAGTCGTGTCTTACCGGGTTGGACTCAAGACGATAGTTACCGGATAAGGCGCA
GCGGTCGGGCTGAACGGGGGGTTCGTGCACACAGCCCAGCTTGGAGCGAACGACCTACACCGAACTGAGA
TACCTACAGCGTGAGCTATGAGAAAGCGCCACGCTTCCCGAAGGGAGAAAGGCGGACAGGTATCCGGTAA
GCGGCAGGGTCGGAACAGGAGAGCGCACGAGGGAGCTTCCAGGGGGAAACGCCTGGTATCTTTATAGTCC
TGTCGGGTTTCGCCACCTCTGACTTGAGCGTCGATTTTTGTGATGCTCGTCAGGGGGGCGGAGCCTATGG
AAAAACGCCAGCAACGCGGCCTTTTTACGGTTCCTGGCCTTTTGCTGGCCTTTTGCTCACATGTTCTTTC
CTGCGTTATCCCCTGATTCTGTGGATAACCGTATTACCGCCTTTGAGTGAGCTGATACCGCTCGCCGCAG
CCGAACGACCGAGCGCAGCGAGTCAGTGAGCGAGGAAGCGGAAGAGCGCCCAATACGCAAACCGCCTCTC
CCCGCGCGTTGGCCGATTCATTAATGCAGCTGGCACGACAGGTTTCCCGACTGGAAAGCGGGCAGTGAGC
GCAACGCAATTAATACGCGTACCGCTAGCCAGGAAGAGTTTGTAGAAACGCAAAAAGGCCATCCGTCAGG
ATGGCCTTCTGCTTAGTTTGATGCCTGGCAGTTTATGGCGGGCGTCCTGCCCGCCACCCTCCGGGCCGTT
GCTTCACAACGTTCAAATCCGCTCCCGGCGGATTTGTCCTACTCAGGAGAGCGTTCACCGACAAACAACA
GATAAAACGAAAGGCCCAGTCTTCCGACTGAGCCTTTCGTTTTATTTGATGCCTGGCAGTTCCCTACTCT
CGCGTTAACGCTAGCATGGATGTTTTCCCAGTCACGACGTT
Features (pLannotate 1.2.2; 10 found; start..end, strand, type, name):
     33..132     +  protein_bind   attL1: mutant version of attL; recombination site for the Gateway® LR reaction LR Clonase™
    138..848     +  CDS            mApple: photostable monomeric derivative of DsRed (Shaner et al., 2008) mammalian codon-optimized
    850..949     -  protein_bind   attL2: mutant version of attL; recombination site for the Gateway® LR reaction LR Clonase™
    967..985     -  promoter       T7 promoter: promoter for bacteriophage T7 RNA polymerase
   1119..1928    +  CDS            KanR: aminoglycoside phosphotransferase; aph(3')-Ia; confers resistance to kanamycin in bacteria or G418 (Geneticin®) in eukaryotes
   2075..2663    +  rep_origin     ori: high-copy-number ColE1/pMB1/pBR322/pUC origin of replication
   2846..2938    +  CDS            lacI (fragment): lac repressor; lacI; The lac repressor binds to the lac operator to inhibit transcription in E. coli. This inhibition can be relieved by adding lactose or isopropyl-β-D-thiogalactopyranoside (IPTG).
   2993..3020    -  terminator     rrnB T2 terminator: transcription terminator T2 from the E. coli rrnB gene
   3152..3195    +  terminator     rrnB T1 terminator: Escherichia coli rrnB; transcription terminator T1 from the E. coli rrnB gene
   3242..17      -  CDS            lacZα (fragment) (across the origin): LacZα fragment of β-galactosidase; lacZ fragment
