[The description below was written by a language model from this plasmid's Addgene catalogue record and pLannotate feature annotations shown in this document.]
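Description:
763 pME mApple is a small (about 3.3 kb) Gateway middle-entry clone built on the pENTR/D backbone. It belongs to a set of modular plasmids for assembling transgenesis constructs in zebrafish and other systems. It is a bacterial shuttle plasmid rather than an expression vector. It replicates in E. coli from a high-copy ColE1/pUC-type origin and is selected with kanamycin through an aph(3')-Ia aminoglycoside phosphotransferase gene.

The payload is the coding sequence of mApple, a photostable monomeric red fluorescent protein derived from DsRed, annotated as mammalian codon-optimized. It sits between attL1 and attL2 recombination sites in the forward orientation. No eukaryotic promoter or polyadenylation signal is annotated within the cassette, as expected for a middle-entry element. In an LR Clonase reaction the attL sites recombine with the matching sites of other Gateway components, moving mApple into a destination vector. In multisite assemblies of this kind, a separate 5′ entry clone usually supplies the promoter or enhancer and a 3′ entry clone supplies the tail or polyA.

Upstream of the cassette, the rrnB T1 and T2 terminators insulate the insert from read-through transcription in bacteria. A T7 promoter lies just outside attL2, pointing back toward the insert. The short lacI and lacZα fragments are backbone remnants with no evident function. The record lists restriction-enzyme cloning but does not give the sites used. The stated purpose is simply to provide a fluorophore module, so the plasmid's typical use is building reporter transgenes that drive red fluorescence from a chosen regulatory element.
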