Addgene plasmid #195960: 763 pME mApple
Purpose: Gateway pME fluorophore
Depositing lab: Kristen Kwan & Christian Mosimann. Depositing organization: University of Utah. Publication: Next-generation plasmids for transgenesis in zebrafish and beyond. Kemmler CL, Moran HR, Murray BF, Scoresby A, Klem JR, Eckert RL, Lepovsky E, Bertho S, Nieuwenhuize S, Burger S, D'Agati G, Betz C, Puller AC, Felker A, Ditrychova K, Botschi S, Affolter M, Rohner N, Lovely CB, Kwan KM, Burger A, Mosimann C. Development. 2023 Mar 28:dev.201531. doi: 10.1242/dev.201531. PubMed 36975217.
Backbone
  Vector backbone: pENTR/D
  Vector type: Other
Growth in bacteria
  Bacterial resistance: Kanamycin, 50 μg/mL
  Growth temperature: 37°C
  Growth strain: DH5alpha
  Copy number: High Copy
Gene/Insert
  Gene/Insert name: mApple
  Species: Other
  Cloning method: Restriction Enzyme; 5′ cloning site Unknown (unknown if destroyed)
Terms and licenses: Academic/Nonprofit Terms; Industry Terms: Not Available to Industry
Depositor comments: Please visit https://www.biorxiv.org/content/10.1101/2022.12.13.520107v1.article-info for bioRxiv preprint.
How to cite: 763 pME mApple was a gift from Kristen Kwan & Christian Mosimann (Addgene plasmid # 195960 ; http://n2t.net/addgene:195960 ; RRID:Addgene_195960)
